>Addgene plasmid #157100 | pD649-HAsp-IFNG-COMP5AP-AviTag-9xHis | depositor full sequence | sequence record 303309 | Full Sequence
TTTCAATATTATTGAAGCATTTATCAGGGTTATTGTCTCATGAGCGGATACATATTTGAATGTATTTAGA
AAAATAAACAAATAGGGGTCAGTGTTACAACCAATTAACCAATTCTGAACATTATCGCGAGCCCATTTAT
ACCTGAATATGGCTCATAACACCCCTTGCTCATGACCAAAATCCCTTAACGTGAGTTACGCGCGCGTCGT
TCCACTGAGCGTCAGACCCCGTAGAAAAGATCAAAGGATCTTCTTGAGATCCTTTTTTTCTGCGCGTAAT
CTGCTGCTTGCAAACAAAAAAACCACCGCTACCAGCGGTGGTTTGTTTGCCGGATCAAGAGCTACCAACT
CTTTTTCCGAAGGTAACTGGCTTCAGCAGAGCGCAGATACCAAATACTGTTCTTCTAGTGTAGCCGTAGT
TAGCCCACCACTTCAAGAACTCTGTAGCACCGCCTACATACCTCGCTCTGCTAATCCTGTTACCAGTGGC
TGCTGCCAGTGGCGATAAGTCGTGTCTTACCGGGTTGGACTCAAGACGATAGTTACCGGATAAGGCGCAG
CGGTCGGGCTGAACGGGGGGTTCGTGCACACAGCCCAGCTTGGAGCGAACGACCTACACCGAACTGAGAT
ACCTACAGCGTGAGCTATGAGAAAGCGCCACGCTTCCCGAAGGGAGAAAGGCGGACAGGTATCCGGTAAG
CGGCAGGGTCGGAACAGGAGAGCGCACGAGGGAGCTTCCAGGGGGAAACGCCTGGTATCTTTATAGTCCT
GTCGGGTTTCGCCACCTCTGACTTGAGCGTCGATTTTTGTGATGCTCGTCAGGGGGGCGGAGCCTATGGA
AAAACGCCAGCAACGCGGCCTTTTTACGGTTCCTGGCCTTTTGCTGGCCTTTTGCTCACATGTTCTTTCC
TGCGTTATCCCCTGATTCTGTGGATAACCGTATTACCGCCTTTGAGTGAGCTGATACCGCTCGCCGCAGC
CGAACGACCGAGCGCAGCGAGTCAGTGAGCGAGGAAGCGGAAGGCGAGAGTAGGGAACTGCCAGGCATCA
AACTAAGCAGAAGGCCCCTGACGGATGGCCTTTTTGCGTTTCTACAAACTCTTTCTGTGTTGTAAAACGA
CGGCCAGTCTTAAGCTCGGGCCCCCTGGGCGGTTCTGATAACGAGTAATCGTTAATCCGCAAATAACGTA
AAAACCCGCTTCGGCGGGTTTTTTTATGGGGGGAGTTTAGGGAAAGAGCATTTGTCAGAATATTTAAGGG
CGCCTGTCACTTTGCTTGATATATGAGAATTATTTAACCTTATAAATGAGAAAAAAGCAACGCACTTTAA
ATAAGATACGTTGCTTTTTCGATTGATGAACACCTATAATTAAACTATTCATCTATTATTTATGATTTTT
TGTATATACAATATTTCTAGTTTGTTAAAGAGAATTAAGAAAATAAATCTCGAAAATAATAAAGGGAAAA
TCAGTTTTTGATATCAAAATTATACATGTCAACGATAATACAAAATATAATACAAACTATAAGATGTTAT
CAGTATTTATTATCATTTAGAATAAATTTTGTGTCGCCCTTAATTGTGAGCGGATAACAATTACGAGCTT
CATGCACAGTGGCGTTGACTCAATATTGGCCATTAGCCATATTATTCATTGGTTATATAGCATAAATCAA
TATTGGCTATTGGCCATTGCATACGTTGTATCTATATCATAATATGTACATTTATATTGGCTCATGTCCA
ATATGACCGCCATGTTGGCATTGATTATTGACTAGTTATTAATAGTAATCAATTACGGGGTCATTAGTTC
ATAGCCCATATATGGAGTTCCGCGTTACATAACTTACGGTAAATGGCCCGCCTGGCTGACCGCCCAACGA
CCCCCGCCCATTGACGTCAATAATGACGTATGTTCCCATAGTAACGCCAATAGGGACTTTCCATTGACGT
CAATGGGTGGAGTATTTACGGTAAACTGCCCACTTGGCAGTACATCAAGTGTATCATATGCCAAGTACGC
CCCCTATTGACGTCAATGACGGTAAATGGCCCGCCTGGCATTATGCCCAGTACATGACCTTATGGGACTT
TCCTACTTGGCAGTACATCTACGTATTAGTCATCGCTATTACCATGGTGATGCGGTTTTGGCAGTACATC
AATGGGCGTGGATAGCGGTTTGACTCACGGGGATTTCCAAGTCTCCACCCCATTGACGTCAATGGGAGTT
TGTTTTGGCACCAAAATCAACGGGACTTTCCAAAATGTCGTAACAACTCCGCCCCATTGACGCAAATGGG
CGGTAGGCGTGTACGGTGGGAGGTCTATATAAGCAGAGCTCGTTTAGTGAACCGTCAGATCGCCTGGAGA
CGCCATCCACGCTGTTTTGACCTCCATAGAAGACACCGGGACCGATCCAGCCTCCGCGGCCGGGAACGGT
GCATTGGAACGCGGATTCCCCGTGCCAAGAGTGACGTAAGTACCGCCTATAGAGTCTATAGGCCCACCCC
CTTGGCTTCGTTAGAACGCGGCTACAATTAATACATAACCTTATGTATCATACACATACGATTTAGGTGA
CACTATAGAATAACATCCACTTTGCCTTTCTCTCCACAGGTGTCCACTCCCAGGTCCAACTGCACCTCGG
TTCTATCGAAAACGCGCCTGCTAGCGCCACCATGAAGACCATCATTGCCCTGAGCTACATCTTCTGCCTG
GTGTTCGCTGCGGCCGCCCAAGATCCTTATGTGAAAGAGGCCGAGAACCTGAAGAAGTACTTTAACGCCG
GCCACAGCGACGTGGCCGACAATGGAACACTGTTCCTGGGCATCCTGAAGAACTGGAAAGAGGAAAGCGA
CCGGAAGATCATGCAGAGCCAGATCGTGTCCTTCTACTTCAAGCTGTTCAAGAACTTCAAGGACGACCAG
AGCATCCAGAAGTCCGTCGAGACAATCAAAGAAGATATGAACGTCAAGTTCTTCAACTCCAACAAGAAGA
AGCGGGACGACTTCGAGAAGCTGACCAACTACAGCGTGACCGACCTGAACGTGCAGAGAAAGGCCATCCA
CGAGCTGATCCAAGTGATGGCCGAACTGTCTCCTGCCGCCAAGACAGGCAAGCGGAAGAGAAGCCAGATG
CTGTTCAGAGGCAGACGGGCCTCTCAAGGCGCGCCGGAAGATCAAGTTGATCCAAGATTGATTGATGGCA
AGGGCGGATCTCTGGAGGTGCTGTTCCAGGGACCAGGCGGAAGCGGCAATCCCGGCGGCGATCTGGCCCC
CCAGATGCTGCGCGAGCTGCAGGAGACCAATGCCGCCCTGCAGGACGTGCGCGAGCTGCTGCGCCACCGC
GTGAAGGAGATCACCTTCCTGAAGAACACCGTGATGGAGTGCGACGCCTGCGGTATGCAGCCCTCTAGAG
GCTCCGGCTCCATCATCCCAGTTGAGGAGGAGAACCCGGACTTCTGGAACCGCGAGGCAGCCGAGGCCCT
GGGTGCCGCCAAGAAGCTGCAGCCTGCACAGACAGCCGCCAAGAACCTCATCATCTTCCTGGGCGATGGG
ATGGGGGTGTCTACGGTGACAGCTGCCAGGATCCTAAAAGGGCAGAAGAAGGACAAACTGGGGCCTGAGA
TACCCCTGGCCATGGACCGCTTCCCATATGTGGCTCTGTCCAAGACATACAATGTAGACAAACATGTGCC
AGACAGTGGAGCCACAGCCACGGCCTACCTGTGCGGGGTCAAGGGCAACTTCCAGACCATTGGCTTGAGT
GCAGCCGCCCGCTTTAACCAGTGCAACACGACACGCGGCAACGAGGTCATCTCCGTGATGAATCGGGCCA
AGAAAGCAGGGAAGTCAGTGGGAGTGGTAACCACCACACGAGTGCAGCACGCCTCGCCAGCCGGCACCTA
CGCCCACACGGTGAACCGCAACTGGTACTCGGACGCCGACGTGCCTGCCTCGGCCCGCCAGGAGGGGTGC
CAGGACATCGCTACGCAGCTCATCTCCAACATGGACATTGACGTGATCCTAGGTGGAGGCCGAAAGTACA
TGTTTCGCATGGGAACCCCAGACCCTGAGTACCCAGATGACTACAGCCAAGGTGGGACCAGGCTGGACGG
GAAGAATCTGGTGCAGGAATGGCTGGCGAAGCGCCAGGGTGCCCGGTATGTGTGGAACCGCACTGAGCTC
ATGCAGGCTTCCCTGGACCCGTCTGTGACCCATCTCATGGGTCTCTTTGAGCCTGGAGACATGAAATACG
AGATCCACCGAGACTCCACACTGGACCCCTCCCTGATGGAGATGACAGAGGCTGCCCTGCGCCTGCTGAG
CAGGAACCCCCGCGGCTTCTTCCTCTTCGTGGAGGGTGGTCGCATCGACCATGGTCATCATGAAAGCAGG
GCTTACCGGGCACTGACTGAGACGATCATGTTCGACGACGCCATTGAGAGGGCGGGCCAGCTCACCAGCG
AGGAGGACACGCTGAGCCTCGTCACTGCCGACCACTCCCACGTCTTCTCCTTCGGAGGCTACCCCCTGCG
AGGGAGCTCCATCTTCGGGCTGGCCCCTGGCAAGGCCCGGGACAGGAAGGCCTACACGGTCCTCCTATAC
GGAAACGGTCCAGGCTATGTGCTCAAGGACGGCGCCCGGCCGGATGTTACCGAGAGCGAGAGCGGGAGCC
CCGAGTATCGGCAGCAGTCAGCAGTGCCCCTGGACGAAGAGACCCACGCAGGCGAGGACGTGGCGGTGTT
CGCGCGCGGCCCGCAGGCGCACCTGGTTCACGGCGTGCAGGAGCAGACCTTCATAGCGCACGTCATGGCC
TTCGCCGCCTGCCTGGAGCCCTACACCGCCTGCGACCTGGCGCCCCCCGCCGGCACCACCGACGCCGCGC
ACCCGGGTGGCGGAGGACTGAACGACATCTTCGAGGCTCAGAAAATCGAATGGCACGAACATCACCATCA
CCATCACCATCACCATTAAGGCCGGCCTGTAGTCACTGGCACAACGCGTTACCCGGTAAGCCAATCGGGT
ATACACGGTCGTCATACTGCAGACAGGGTTCTTCTACTTTGCAAGATAGTCTTGAGTAGTAAAATAAATA
GATAGAGAAAATCAGCCTCGACTGTGCCTTCTAGTTGCCAGCCATCTGTTGTTTGCCCCTCCCCCGTGCC
TTCCTTGACCCTGGAAGGTGCCACTCCCACTGTCCTTTCCTAATAAAATGAGGAAATTGCATCACAACAC
TCAACCCTATCTCGGTCTATTCTTTTGATTTATAAGGGATTTTGCCGATTTCGGCCTATTGGTTAAAAAA
TGAGCTGATTTAACAAAAATTTAACGCGAATTAATTCTGTGGAATGTGTGTCAGTTAGGGTGTGGAAAGT
CCCCAGGCTCCCCAGCAGGCAGAAGTATGCAAAGCATGCATCTCAATTAGTCAGCAACCAGGTGTGGAAA
GTCCCCAGGCTCCCCAGCAGGCAGAAGTATGCAAAGCATGCATCTCAATTAGTCAGCAACCATAGTCCCG
CCCCTAACTCCGCCCATCCCGCCCCTAACTCCGCCCAGTTCCGCCCATTCTCCGCCCCATGGCTGACTAA
TTTTTTTTATTTATGCAGAGGCCGAGGCCGCCTCTGCCTCTGAGCTATTCCAGAAGTAGTGAGGAGGCTT
TTTTGGAGGCCTAGGCTTTTGCAAAAAGCTCCCGGGAGCTTGTATATCCATTTTCGGATCTGATCAGCAC
GTGTTGACAATTAATCATCGGCATAGTATATCGGCATAGTATAATACGACAAGGTGAGGAACTAAACCAT
GACCGAGTACAAGCCCACGGTGCGCCTCGCCACCCGCGACGACGTCCCCAGGGCCGTACGCACCCTCGCC
GCCGCGTTCGCCGACTACCCCGCCACGCGCCACACCGTCGATCCGGACCGCCACATCGAGCGGGTCACCG
AGCTGCAAGAACTCTTCCTCACGCGCGTCGGGCTCGACATCGGCAAGGTGTGGGTCGCGGACGACGGCGC
CGCGGTGGCGGTCTGGACCACGCCGGAGAGCGTCGAAGCGGGGGCGGTGTTCGCCGAGATCGGCCCGCGC
ATGGCCGAGTTGAGCGGTTCCCGGCTGGCCGCGCAGCAACAGATGGAAGGCCTCCTGGCGCCGCACCGGC
CCAAGGAGCCCGCGTGGTTCCTGGCCACCGTCGGCGTCTCGCCCGACCACCAGGGCAAGGGTCTGGGCAG
CGCCGTCGTGCTCCCCGGAGTGGAGGCGGCCGAGCGCGCCGGGGTGCCCGCCTTCCTGGAGACATCCGCG
CCCCGCAACCTCCCCTTCTACGAGCGGCTCGGCTTCACCGTCACCGCCGACGTCGAGGTGCCCGAAGGAC
CGCGCACCTGGTGCATGACCCGCAAGCCCGGTGCCTGACACGTGCTACGAGATTTCGATTCCACCGCCGC
CTTCTATGAAAGGTTGGGCTTCGGAATCGTTTTCCGGGACGCCGGCTGGATGATCCTCCAGCGCGGGGAT
CTCATGCTGGAGTTCTTCGCCCACCCCAACTTGTTTATTGCAGCTTATAATGGTTACAAATAAAGCAATA
GCATCACAAATTTCACAAATAAAGCATTTTTTTCACTGCATTCTAGTTGTGGTTTGTCCAAACTCATCAA
TGTATCTTATCATGTCTGTATACCGTCGACCTCTAGCTAGAGCTTGGCGTAATCATGGTCATTACCAATG
CTTAATCAGTGAGGCACCTATCTCAGCGATCTGTCTATTTCGTTCATCCATAGTTGCCTGACTCCCCGTC
GTGTAGATAACTACGATACGGGAGGGCTTACCATCTGGCCCCAGCGCTGCGATGATACCGCGAGAACCAC
GCTCACCGGCTCCGGATTTATCAGCAATAAACCAGCCAGCCGGAAGGGCCGAGCGCAGAAGTGGTCCTGC
AACTTTATCCGCCTCCATCCAGTCTATTAATTGTTGCCGGGAAGCTAGAGTAAGTAGTTCGCCAGTTAAT
AGTTTGCGCAACGTTGTTGCCATCGCTACAGGCATCGTGGTGTCACGCTCGTCGTTTGGTATGGCTTCAT
TCAGCTCCGGTTCCCAACGATCAAGGCGAGTTACATGATCCCCCATGTTGTGCAAAAAAGCGGTTAGCTC
CTTCGGTCCTCCGATCGTTGTCAGAAGTAAGTTGGCCGCAGTGTTATCACTCATGGTTATGGCAGCACTG
CATAATTCTCTTACTGTCATGCCATCCGTAAGATGCTTTTCTGTGACTGGTGAGTACTCAACCAAGTCAT
TCTGAGAATAGTGTATGCGGCGACCGAGTTGCTCTTGCCCGGCGTCAATACGGGATAATACCGCGCCACA
TAGCAGAACTTTAAAAGTGCTCATCATTGGAAAACGTTCTTCGGGGCGAAAACTCTCAAGGATCTTACCG
CTGTTGAGATCCAGTTCGATGTAACCCACTCGTGCACCCAACTGATCTTCAGCATCTTTTACTTTCACCA
GCGTTTCTGGGTGAGCAAAAACAGGAAGGCAAAATGCCGCAAAAAAGGGAATAAGGGCGACACGGAAATG
TTGAATACTCATATTCTTCCTT
Features (pLannotate 1.2.2; 24 found; start..end, strand, type, name):
    119..143     -  CDS            KanR (fragment): aminoglycoside phosphotransferase; aph(3')-Ia; confers resistance to kanamycin
    254..842     +  rep_origin     ori: high-copy-number ColE1/pMB1/pBR322/pUC origin of replication
   1067..1084    +  terminator     rrnB T2 terminator (fragment): transcription terminator T2 from the E. coli rrnB gene
   1109..1128    -  CDS            lacZα (fragment): LacZα fragment of β-galactosidase; lacZ fragment
   1584..1600    +  protein_bind   lac operator: The lac repressor binds to the lac operator to inhibit transcription in E. coli. This inhibition can be relieved by adding lactose or isopropyl-β-D-thiogalactopyranoside (IPTG). lac repressor encoded by lacI
   1843..2146    +  enhancer       CMV enhancer: human cytomegalovirus immediate early enhancer
   2147..2350    +  promoter       CMV promoter: human cytomegalovirus (CMV) immediate early promoter
   2486..2529    +  intron         CMV intron (fragment): modified intron A from human cytomegalovirus
   2581..2599    +  promoter       SP6 promoter: promoter for bacteriophage SP6 RNA polymerase
   2603..2640    +  CDS            IgH signal sequence (fragment): signal sequence from the mouse immunoglobulin heavy chain variable region
   2692..3177    +  CDS            IFNG: IFNG_HUMAN - Experimental evidence at protein level: Swiss-Prot protein existence level 1. Type II interferon produced by immune cells such as T-cells and NK cells that plays crucial roles in antimicrobial, antiviral, and antitumor responses by activating effector immune cells and enhancing antigen presentation (PubMed:16914093, PubMed:8666937). Primarily signals through the JAK-STAT pathway after interaction with its receptor IFNGR1 to affect gene regulation (PubMed:8349687). Upon IFNG binding, IFNGR1 intracellular domain opens out to allow association of downstream signaling components JAK2,
   3274..3453    +  CDS            Comp (fragment): COMP_RAT - Experimental evidence at protein level: Swiss-Prot protein existence level 1. May play a role in the structural integrity of cartilage via its interaction with other extracellular matrix proteins such as the collagens and fibronectin. Can mediate the interaction of chondrocytes with the cartilage extracellular matrix through interaction with cell surface integrin receptors. Could play a role in the pathogenesis of osteoarthritis. Potent suppressor of apoptosis in both primary chondrocytes and transformed cells. Suppresses apoptosis by blocking the activation of caspase-3 and by indu
   3441..4893    +  CDS            SEAP (fragment): secreted alkaline phosphatase from human placenta The natural enzyme has a C-terminal transmembrane sequence that is replaced by a GPI anchor.
   4918..4959    +  CDS            AviTag™ (fragment): peptide tag that allows for enzymatic biotinylation
   4963..4986    +  CDS            8xHis: 8xHis affinity tag
   5132..5243    +  polyA_signal   bGH poly(A) signal: bovine growth hormone polyadenylation signal
   5244..5352    +  rep_origin     f1 ori (fragment): f1 bacteriophage origin of replication; arrow indicates direction of (+) strand synthesis
   5366..5695    +  promoter       SV40 promoter: SV40 enhancer and early promoter
   5743..5790    +  promoter       EM7 promoter: synthetic bacterial promoter&nbsp
   5809..6408    +  CDS            PuroR (fragment): puromycin N-acetyltransferase; pac from Streptomyces; confers resistance to puromycin
   6418..6543    +  CDS            ble (fragment): BLE_KLEPN - Experimental evidence at protein level: Swiss-Prot protein existence level 1. Binding protein with a strong affinity to the bleomycin family of antibiotics. Binds to CL990; an antimitotic-antibiotic compound. From Klebsiella pneumoniae.
   6538..6659    +  polyA_signal   SV40 poly(A) signal: SV40 polyadenylation signal
   6712..7572    -  CDS            AmpR: β-lactamase; bla; confers resistance to ampicillin, carbenicillin, and related antibiotics
   7575..89      -  promoter       AmpR promoter (fragment) (across the origin): bla
