[The description below was written by a language model from this plasmid's Addgene catalogue record and pLannotate feature annotations shown in this document.]
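Description:
pD649-HAsp-IFNG-COMP5AP-AviTag-9xHis is a mammalian expression plasmid built on the pD649 backbone for producing human interferon gamma (IFNG) as a secreted, multimerised and enzymatically detectable fusion protein. It is maintained in E. coli as a high-copy plasmid through a ColE1/pUC-type origin with ampicillin selection (AmpR). The annotation also shows an SV40 promoter/EM7 promoter cassette driving a puromycin N-acetyltransferase sequence with an SV40 poly(A) signal, which would allow selection in mammalian cells. Short fragments of KanR, lacZα, f1 ori and ble appear to be backbone remnants. The depositor notes that some plasmids in this collection may carry an IS4-like transposase element upstream of the CMV promoter, although none is annotated here.

Expression is driven by the CMV enhancer and promoter, followed by a fragment of CMV intron A and an SP6 promoter that could support in vitro transcription and also serves as a sequencing primer site. The open reading frame begins with a signal peptide: the name indicates "HAsp", while the annotation tool matched it to an IgH signal sequence fragment. The IFNG insert follows, cloned between retained NotI and AscI sites. Downstream, on the backbone, are the coiled-coil region of rat cartilage oligomeric matrix protein (COMP), which assembles fusions into pentamers, human placental alkaline phosphatase as a reporter, an AviTag for site-specific enzymatic biotinylation, and a polyhistidine tag for purification (9xHis by name, annotated as 8xHis). A bGH poly(A) signal ends the transcript. High-avidity pentameric AP fusions like this are suited to detecting weak extracellular protein-protein interactions, consistent with the associated cell-surface interactome screen.
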