Addgene plasmid #157100: pD649-HAsp-IFNG-COMP5AP-AviTag-9xHis
Purpose: Mammalian expression of secreted protein fused to COMP5AP-AviTag-9xHis.
Depositing lab: Chris Garcia. Depositing organization: Stanford University. Publication: A Human IgSF Cell-Surface Interactome Reveals a Complex Network of Protein-Protein Interactions. Wojtowicz WM, Vielmetter J, Fernandes RA, Siepe DH, Eastman CL, Chisholm GB, Cox S, Klock H, Anderson PW, Rue SM, Miller JJ, Glaser SM, Bragstad ML, Vance J, Lam AW, Lesley SA, Zinn K, Garcia KC. Cell. 2020 Aug 20;182(4):1027-1043.e17. doi: 10.1016/j.cell.2020.07.025. PubMed 32822567.
Backbone
  Vector backbone: pD649
  Backbone size w/o insert (bp): 7153
  Vector type: Mammalian Expression
Growth in bacteria
  Bacterial resistance: Ampicillin, 100 μg/mL
  Growth temperature: 37°C
  Growth strain: DH5alpha
  Copy number: High Copy
Gene/Insert
  Gene/Insert name: IFNG
  Species: H. sapiens (human)
  Insert size (bp): 429
  Entrez Gene: IFNG (a.k.a. IFG, IFI, IMD69)
  Promoter: CMV/SP6
  Tag / fusion protein: COMP5AP-AviTag-9xHis (C terminal on backbone)
  Cloning method: Restriction Enzyme; 5′ cloning site GCGGCCGC (not destroyed); 3′ cloning site GGCGCGCC (not destroyed)
  Sequencing primers: 5′ ATTTAGGTGACACTATAG; 3′ CGTCGCACTCCATCACGGTG
Resource information
  A portion of this plasmid was derived from a plasmid made by: synthesis by ThermoFisher
Terms and licenses: Academic/Nonprofit Terms; Industry Terms: Not Available to Industry
Depositor comments: Some plasmids in this collection may have an IS4-like element ISVsa5 family transposase upstream of the CMV promoter.
How to cite: pD649-HAsp-IFNG-COMP5AP-AviTag-9xHis was a gift from Chris Garcia (Addgene plasmid # 157100 ; http://n2t.net/addgene:157100 ; RRID:Addgene_157100)
