>Addgene plasmid #157100 | pD649-HAsp-IFNG-COMP5AP-AviTag-9xHis | depositor partial sequence | sequence record 303310 | insert (secreted protein)
CAAGATCCTTATGTGAAAGAGGCCGAGAACCTGAAGAAGTACTTTAACGCCGGCCACAGCGACGTGGCCG
ACAATGGAACACTGTTCCTGGGCATCCTGAAGAACTGGAAAGAGGAAAGCGACCGGAAGATCATGCAGAG
CCAGATCGTGTCCTTCTACTTCAAGCTGTTCAAGAACTTCAAGGACGACCAGAGCATCCAGAAGTCCGTC
GAGACAATCAAAGAAGATATGAACGTCAAGTTCTTCAACTCCAACAAGAAGAAGCGGGACGACTTCGAGA
AGCTGACCAACTACAGCGTGACCGACCTGAACGTGCAGAGAAAGGCCATCCACGAGCTGATCCAAGTGAT
GGCCGAACTGTCTCCTGCCGCCAAGACAGGCAAGCGGAAGAGAAGCCAGATGCTGTTCAGAGGCAGACGG
GCCTCTCAA
